Addgene plasmid #164865: pLsCas13a-gRNA-1
Purpose: Constitutive expression of single-spacer CRISPR array with spacer #1 targeting deGFP mRNA for LsCas13a in bacteria.
Depositing lab: Chase Beisel. Depositing organization: Helmholtz-Zentrum fuer Infektionsforschung (HZI). Publication: Rapidly Characterizing CRISPR-Cas13 Nucleases Using Cell-Free Transcription-Translation Systems. Wandera KG, Beisel CL. Methods Mol Biol. 2022;2404:135-153. doi: 10.1007/978-1-0716-1851-6_7. PubMed 34694607.
Backbone
  Vector backbone: pBAD18
  Backbone size w/o insert (bp): 3267
  Total vector size (bp): 3449
  Modifications to backbone: Arabinose cassette exchanged by single-spacer array
  Vector type: Bacterial Expression, CRISPR
Growth in bacteria
  Bacterial resistance: Ampicillin, 100 μg/mL
  Growth temperature: 37°C
  Growth strain: DH5alpha
  Copy number: High Copy
Gene/Insert
  Gene/Insert name: LsCas13a-gRNA-1
  gRNA/shRNA sequence: TACGTCGCCGTCCAGCTCGACCAGGATGGGAA
  Species: Leptotrichia shahii
  Promoter: J23119
  Cloning method: Restriction Enzyme; 5′ cloning site BsmBI (destroyed during cloning); 3′ cloning site BsmBI (destroyed during cloning)
  Sequencing primers: 5′ ATCTTCCCCATCGGTGATGTC
Terms and licenses: Academic/Nonprofit Terms; Industry Terms: Not Available to Industry
Depositor comments: Spacer sequence is designed to target the mRNA of deGFP.
How to cite: pLsCas13a-gRNA-1 was a gift from Chase Beisel (Addgene plasmid # 164865 ; http://n2t.net/addgene:164865 ; RRID:Addgene_164865)
