[The description below was written by a language model from this plasmid's Addgene catalogue record and pLannotate feature annotations shown in this document.]
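Description:
pLsCas13a-gRNA-1 is a small (about 3.4 kb) bacterial CRISPR plasmid built on pBAD18, in which the arabinose-inducible cassette of the parent vector has been replaced by a single-spacer CRISPR array for the RNA-targeting nuclease Cas13a from Leptotrichia shahii. It is maintained in E. coli through a high-copy ColE1/pMB1-type origin and selected with ampicillin via the β-lactamase gene under its native promoter. The feature table also shows backbone elements inherited from pBAD18 and its pBR322 ancestry: an M13 phage origin for single-stranded DNA production, the bom mobilisation region, and non-functional fragments of rop, the tetracycline resistance gene and the tet promoter.

The payload is driven by the strong constitutive synthetic promoter J23119, located at the start of the annotated sequence. Downstream lies the array, whose spacer was inserted by BsmBI cloning that destroyed both sites. The spacer is designed to be complementary to the deGFP mRNA. The short antisense hit annotated as an mVenus fragment most likely reflects this GFP-derived spacer, not a coding element. Transcription is stopped by the rrnB T1 and T2 terminators, preceded by the 5S rRNA segment that accompanies them in the rrnB region. The plasmid does not encode the nuclease itself, so LsCas13a must be supplied from another construct. The transcribed array would then be processed into a guide RNA that directs Cas13a to the reporter transcript. According to the record, the plasmid was produced in the context of rapid characterisation of Cas13 nucleases in cell-free transcription-translation systems, where loss of deGFP signal serves as the readout of targeting.
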