Features (pLannotate 1.2.2; 14 found; start..end, strand, type, name):
     11..45      +  promoter       J23119 promoter: bacterial promoter (Registry of Standard Biological Parts BBa J23119)
     52..69      +  misc_feature   MCS (fragment): pUC18/19 multiple cloning site
    125..154     -  CDS            VN155(I152L) (fragment): improved N-terminal fragment of mVenus for use in bimolecular fluorescence complementation (BiFC) (Kodama and Hu, 2010)
    282..397     +  ncRNA          5S rRNA: Accession: RF00001 - 5S ribosomal RNA
    401..487     +  terminator     rrnB T1 terminator: Escherichia coli rrnB; transcription terminator T1 from the E. coli rrnB gene
    579..606     +  terminator     rrnB T2 terminator: transcription terminator T2 from the E. coli rrnB gene
    625..716     +  promoter       AmpR promoter: bla
    717..1577    +  CDS            AmpR: β-lactamase; bla; confers resistance to ampicillin, carbenicillin, and related antibiotics
   1619..1999    +  rep_origin     M13 ori (sequence partly withheld): M13 bacteriophage origin of replication; arrow indicates direction of (+) strand synthesis
   2185..2773    +  rep_origin     ori: high-copy-number ColE1/pMB1/pBR322/pUC origin of replication
   2959..3099    -  misc_feature   bom: basis of mobility region from pBR322
   3201..3240    -  CDS            rop (fragment): Rop protein, which maintains plasmids at low copy number; rop
   3241..3426    -  CDS            TcR (fragment): tetracycline efflux protein; tet; confers resistance to tetracycline
   3436..6       +  promoter       tet promoter (fragment) (across the origin): E. coli promoter for tetracycline efflux protein gene
>Addgene plasmid #164865 | pLsCas13a-gRNA-1 | addgene full sequence | sequence record 325296 | Addgene NGS Result
ATCGATGCATTTGACAGCTAGCTCAGTCCTAGGTATAATGCTAGCGCTAGCGAATTCGAGCTCGGTACCA
AGACGTCAACTCGACCCTGATATAGACCACCCCAATATCGAAGGGGACTAAAACTACGTCGCCGTCCAGC
TCGACCAGGATGGGAAGATATAGACCACCCCAATATCGAAGGGGACTAAAACAAGCTTGGCTGTTTTGGC
GGATGAGAGAAGATTTTCAGCCTGATACAGATTAAATCAGAACGCAGAAGCGGTCTGATAAAACAGAATT
TGCCTGGCGGCAGTAGCGCGGTGGTCCCACCTGACCCCATGCCGAACTCAGAAGTGAAACGCCGTAGCGC
CGATGGTAGTGTGGGGTCTCCCCATGCGAGAGTAGGGAACTGCCAGGCATCAAATAAAACGAAAGGCTCA
GTCGAAAGACTGGGCCTTTCGTTTTATCTGTTGTTTGTCGGTGAACGCTCTCCTGAGTAGGACAAATCCG
CCGGGAGCGGATTTGAACGTTGCGAAGCAACGGCCCGGAGGGTGGCGGGCAGGACGCCCGCCATAAACTG
CCAGGCATCAAATTAAGCAGAAGGCCATCCTGACGGATGGCCTTTTTGCGTTTCTACAAACTCTTTTGTT
TATTTTTCTAAATACATTCAAATATGTATCCGCTCATGAGACAATAACCCTGATAAATGCTTCAATAATA
TTGAAAAAGGAAGAGTATGAGTATTCAACATTTCCGTGTCGCCCTTATTCCCTTTTTTGCGGCATTTTGC
CTTCCTGTTTTTGCTCACCCAGAAACGCTGGTGAAAGTAAAAGATGCTGAAGATCAGTTGGGTGCACGAG
TGGGTTACATCGAACTGGATCTCAACAGCGGTAAGATCCTTGAGAGTTTTCGCCCCGAAGAACGTTTTCC
AATGATGAGCACTTTTAAAGTTCTGCTATGTGGCGCGGTATTATCCCGTGTTGACGCCGGGCAAGAGCAA
CTCGGTCGCCGCATACACTATTCTCAGAATGACTTGGTTGAGTACTCACCAGTCACAGAAAAGCATCTTA
CGGATGGCATGACAGTAAGAGAATTATGCAGTGCTGCCATAACCATGAGTGATAACACTGCGGCCAACTT
ACTTCTGACAACGATCGGAGGACCGAAGGAGCTAACCGCTTTTTTGCACAACATGGGGGATCATGTAACT
CGCCTTGATCGTTGGGAACCGGAGCTGAATGAAGCCATACCAAACGACGAGCGTGACACCACGATGCCTG
CAGCAATGGCAACAACGTTGCGCAAACTATTAACTGGCGAACTACTTACTCTAGCTTCCCGGCAACAATT
AATAGACTGGATGGAGGCGGATAAAGTTGCAGGACCACTTCTGCGCTCGGCCCTTCCGGCTGGCTGGTTT
ATTGCTGATAAATCTGGAGCCGGTGAGCGTGGGTCTCGCGGTATCATTGCAGCACTGGGGCCAGATGGTA
AGCCCTCCCGTATCGTAGTTATCTACACGACGGGGAGTCAGGCAACTATGGATGAACGAAATAGACAGAT
CGCTGAGATAGGTGCCTCACTGATTAAGCATTGGTAACTGTCAGACCAAGTTTACTCATATATACTTTAG
ATTGATT
[125 nt withheld, positions 1618-1742]
C
[141 nt withheld, positions 1744-1884]
CCTTTGACGTTGGAGTCCACGTTCTTT
[37 nt withheld, positions 1912-1948]
ACCCTATCTCGGGCTATTCTTTTGATTTATAAGGGATTTTGCCGATTTCGGCCTATTGGTTAAAAAATGA
GCTGATTTAACAAAAATTTAACGCGAATTTTAACAAAATATTAACGTTTACAATTTAAAAGGATCTAGGT
GAAGATCCTTTTTGATAATCTCATGACCAAAATCCCTTAACGTGAGTTTTCGTTCCACTGAGCGTCAGAC
CCCGTAGAAAAGATCAAAGGATCTTCTTGAGATCCTTTTTTTCTGCGCGTAATCTGCTGCTTGCAAACAA
AAAAACCACCGCTACCAGCGGTGGTTTGTTTGCCGGATCAAGAGCTACCAACTCTTTTTCCGAAGGTAAC
TGGCTTCAGCAGAGCGCAGATACCAAATACTGTCCTTCTAGTGTAGCCGTAGTTAGGCCACCACTTCAAG
AACTCTGTAGCACCGCCTACATACCTCGCTCTGCTAATCCTGTTACCAGTGGCTGCTGCCAGTGGCGATA
AGTCGTGTCTTACCGGGTTGGACTCAAGACGATAGTTACCGGATAAGGCGCAGCGGTCGGGCTGAACGGG
GGGTTCGTGCACACAGCCCAGCTTGGAGCGAACGACCTACACCGAACTGAGATACCTACAGCGTGAGCTA
TGAGAAAGCGCCACGCTTCCCGAAGGGAGAAAGGCGGACAGGTATCCGGTAAGCGGCAGGGTCGGAACAG
GAGAGCGCACGAGGGAGCTTCCAGGGGGAAACGCCTGGTATCTTTATAGTCCTGTCGGGTTTCGCCACCT
CTGACTTGAGCGTCGATTTTTGTGATGCTCGTCAGGGGGGCGGAGCCTATGGAAAAACGCCAGCAACGCG
GCCTTTTTACGGTTCCTGGCCTTTTGCTGGCCTTTTGCTCACATGTTCTTTCCTGCGTTATCCCCTGATT
CTGTGGATAACCGTATTACCGCCTTTGAGTGAGCTGATACCGCTCGCCGCAGCCGAACGACCGAGCGCAG
CGAGTCAGTGAGCGAGGAAGCGGAAGAGCGCCTGATGCGGTATTTTCTCCTTACGCATCTGTGCGGTATT
TCACACCGCATATGGTGCACTCTCAGTACAATCTGCTCTGATGCCGCATAGTTAAGCCAGTATACACTCC
GCTATCGCTACGTGACTGGGTCATGGCTGCGCCCCGACACCCGCCAACACCCGCTGACGCGCCCTGACGG
GCTTGTCTGCTCCCGGCATCCGCTTACAGACAAGCTGTGACGGTCTCCGGGAGCTGCATGTGTCAGAGGT
TTTCACCGTCATCACCGAAACGCGCGAGGCAGAAGGAGATGGCGCCCAACAGTCCCCCGGCCACGGGGCC
TGCCACCATACCCACGCCGAAACAAGCGCTCATGAGCCCGAAGTGGCGAGCCCGATCTTCCCCATCGGTG
ATGTCGGCGATATAGGCGCCAGCAACCGCACCTGTGGCGCCGGTGATGCCGGCCACGATGCGTCCGGCGT
AGAGGATCTGCTCATGTTTGACAGCTTATC
